>Addgene plasmid #211325 | pBiT3.1-C_WDR25:1-544 | addgene full sequence | sequence record 423470 | Addgene NGS Result
AAGACGCGTTAATTAAGACGTCGGCAGTGAAAAAAATGCTTTATTTGTGAAATTTGTGATGCTATTGCTT
TATTTGTAACCATTATAAGCTGCAATAAACAAGTTAACAACAACAATTGCATTCATTTTATGTTTCAGGT
TCAGGGGGAGGTGTGGGAGGTTTTTTAAAGCAAGTAAAACCTCTACAAATGTGGTATGGCTGATTATGAT
CCGCGGCCGCAATACGTCGACGTTATCAGCTGACTTCGTACGAGAGCCTAGGATTATGGCGCGCCACTAG
TTATTAATAGTAATCAATTACGGGGTCATTAGTTCATAGCCCATATATGGAGTTCCGCGTTACATAACTT
ACGGTAAATGGCCCGCCTGGCTGACCGCCCAACGACCCCCGCCCATTGACGTCAATAATGACGTATGTTC
CCATAGTAACGCCAATAGGGACTTTCCATTGACGTCAATGGGTGGAGTATTTACGGTAAACTGCCCACTT
GGCAGTACATCAAGTGTATCATATGCCAAGTCCGCCCCCTATTGACGTCAATGACGGTAAATGGCCCGCC
TGGCATTATGCCCAGTACATGACCTTACGGGACTTTCCTACTTGGCAGTACATCTACGTATTAGTCATCG
CTATTACCATGGTGATGCGGTTTTGGCAGTACACCAATGGGCGTGGATAGCGGTTTGACTCACGGGGATT
TCCAAGTCTCCACCCCATTGACGTCAATGGGAGTTTGTTTTGGCACCAAAATCAACGGGACTTTCCAAAA
TGTCGTAATAACCCCGCCCCGTTGACGCAAATGGGCGGTAGGCGTGTACGGTGGGAGGTCTATATAAGCA
GAGCTGGTTTAGTGAACCGTCAGATCACTAGAATCTTTATTGCGGTAGTTTATCACAGTTAAATTGCTAA
CGCAGTCAGTGCTTCTGACACAACAGTCTCGAACTTAAGCTGCAGAAGTTGGTCGTGAGGCACTGGGCAG
GTAAGTATCAAGGTTACAAGACAGGTTTAAGGAGACCAATAGAAACTGGGCTTGTCGAGACAGAGAAGAC
TCTTGCGTTTCTGATAGGCACCTATTGGTCTTACTGACATCCACTTTGCCTTTCTCTCCACAGGTGTCCA
CTCCCAGTTCAATTACAGCTCTTAAGGCTAGAGTATTAATACGACTCACTATAGGGGCGATCGCAACAAG
CTTCGGGAAGATCTGGAGCTAGCGGCGGGGGATCCGGTGGGAATTCGACACCATGACAGCAAGAACTCTG
TCTTTAATGGCTTCATTGGTAGCGTATGATGATTCGGACTCGGAGGCTGAGACAGAGCATGCAGGAAGTT
TTAATGCTACCGGCCAGCAGAAAGACACTTCTGGTGTGGCCAGACCACCTGGGCAGGATTTTGCATCTGG
TACACTGGATGTGCCCAAAGCAGGGGCACAGCCCACAAAGCATGGCTCCTGTGAAGACCCAGGGGGCTAT
CGCCTTCCATTGGCTCAGCTTGGGAGAAGCGATTGGGGATCTTGCCCCAGCCAGAGGCTACAGTGGCCCG
GGAAGGAGCCTCAAGTCACCTTCCCCATCAAAGAGCCTTCTTGTTCTTCTCTGTGGACGAGCCATGTTCC
AGCCAGCCACATGCCCCTGGCAGCTGCCCGCTTTAAGCAAGTAAAACTCTCCAGGAACTTTCCCAAGTCA
TCTTTCCATGCTCAAAGTGAGTCTGAAACCGTAGGTAAAAATGGCAGCTCTTTTCAGAAGAAAAAATGTG
AGGACTGTGTGGTACCCTATACTCCCAGAAGACTAAGACAGCGGCAGGCATTAAGCACGGAGACAGGCAA
GGGTAAAGACGTGGAGCCACAGGGGCCCCCTGCAGGGCGTGCCCCAGCCCCTCTCTACGTGGGCCCGGGA
GTGTCTGAGTTTATTCAGCCATATTTGAATAGCCATTATAAAGAAACCACAGTTCCCCGGAAAGTGCTTT
TCCACCTGAGAGGCCACAGGGGCCCTGTCAACACCATTCAGTGGTGTCCAGTCCTTTCTAAGAGCCACAT
GCTTCTCTCCACTTCTATGGATAAAACTTTCAAGGTATGGAACGCCGTGGACTCCGGGCACTGCCTGCAG
ACCTACTCCCTGCACACAGAGGCAGTGCGGGCCGCCCGGTGGGCTCCCTGTGGCCGGCGCATCCTCAGTG
GTGGCTTTGACTTCGCGCTGCACCTAACAGACCTTGAAACAGGAACCCAGCTATTTAGTGGTCGAAGTGA
CTTTAGAATCACTACCTTGAAATTCCATCCAAAAGACCACAACATCTTTTTATGTGGAGGCTTCAGCTCT
GAAATGAAAGCTTGGGATATAAGGACTGGCAAGGTGATGAGAAGCTACAAGGCGACCATCCAGCAGACCT
TGGACATCCTGTTCCTCCGGGAAGGCTCCGAGTTCCTGAGCAGCACAGACGCTTCCACCCGGGACTCAGC
TGACCGCACCATTATTGCCTGGGATTTCCGGACCTCTGCCAAAATCTCCAACCAGATTTTCCACGAGAGG
TTCACCTGCCCCAGCCTCGCCTTGCACCCGAGAGAGCCCGTGTTCCTGGCACAGACCAATGGCAACTACC
TGGCCCTTTTCTCCACTGTGTGGCCCTACCGGATGAGCAGACGGCGGCGCTATGAAGGGCACAAGGTGGA
GGGCTACTCAGTGGGCTGCGAGTGCTCCCCAGGCGGTGACTTGCTGGTGACGGGCAGCGCCGATGGCCGG
GTCCTGATGTACAGCTTCCGCACAGCCAGCCGAGCATGCACACTGCAGGGGCACACACAGGCCTGTGTCG
GCACCACCTATCACCCCGTGCTGCCCTCCGTCCTCGCCACCTGCTCCTGGGGAGGGGACATGAAGATCTG
GCACGGCTCGAGCGGTGGGAGCTCCGGTGTGAGCGGCTGGCGGCTGTTCAAGAAGATTAGCTAAGTTTAA
ACGGCCGCGACTCTAGACTGCAGGCATGCAAGCTGATTTGGCTGCTGCCACCGCTGAGCAAGGCCGCTTC
GAGCAGACATGATAAGATACATTGATGAGTTTGGACAAACCACAACTAGAATGCAGTGAAAAAAATGCTT
TATTTGTGAAATTTGTGATGCTATTGCTTTATTTGTAACCATTATAAGCTGCAATAAACAAGTTAACAAC
AACAATTGCATTCATTTTATGTTTCAGGTTCAGGGGGAGATGTGGGAGGTTTTTTTAAGCAAGTAAAACC
TCTACAAATGTGGTAAAATCTTAATTAAGACTTCTAATATAACTTCGTATAGCATACATTATACGAAGTT
ATGGTTCCACTGTTGACAATTAATCATCGGCATAGTATATCGGCATAGTATAATACGACAAGGTGAGGAA
CTAAACCCAGGAGGCAGATCATGATTGAACAAGATGGATTGCACGCAGGTTCTCCGGCCGCTTGGGTGGA
GAGGCTATTCGGCTATGACTGGGCACAACAGACAATCGGCTGCTCTGATGCCGCCGTGTTCCGGCTGTCA
GCGCAGGGGCGCCCGGTTCTTTTTGTCAAGACCGACCTGTCCGGTGCCCTGAATGAACTGCAGGACGAGG
CAGCGCGGCTATCGTGGCTGGCCACGACGGGCGTTCCTTGCGCAGCTGTGCTCGACGTTGTCACTGAAGC
GGGAAGGGACTGGCTGCTATTGGGCGAAGTGCCGGGGCAGGATCTCCTGTCATCTCACCTTGCTCCTGCC
GAGAAAGTATCCATCATGGCTGATGCAATGCGGCGGCTGCATACGCTTGATCCGGCTACCTGCCCATTCG
ACCACCAAGCGAAACATCGCATCGAGCGAGCACGTACTCGGATGGAAGCCGGTCTTGTCGATCAGGATGA
TCTGGACGAAGAGCATCAGGGGCTCGCGCCAGCCGAACTGTTCGCCAGGCTCAAGGCGCGCATGCCCGAC
GGCGAGGATCTCGTCGTGACCCATGGCGATGCCTGCTTGCCGAATATCATGGTGGAAAATGGCCGCTTTT
CTGGATTCATCGACTGTGGCCGGCTGGGTGTGGCGGACCGCTATCAGGACATAGCGTTGGCTACCCGTGA
TATTGCTGAAGAGCTTGGCGGCGAATGGGCTGACCGCTTCCTCGTGCTTTACGGTATCGCCGCTCCCGAT
TCGCAGCGCATCGCCTTCTATCGCCTTCTTGACGAGTTCTTCTGATTCGAAATGACCGACCAAGCGACGC
CCAACCGGTATCAGCTCACTCAAAGGCGGTAATACGGTTATCCACAGAATCAGGGGATAACGCAGGAAAG
AACATGTGAGCAAAAGGCCAGCAAAAGGCCAGGAACCGTAAAAAGGCCGCGTTGCTGGCGTTTTTCCATA
GGCTCCGCCCCCCTGACGAGCATCACAAAAATCGACGCTCAAGTCAGAGGTGGCGAAACCCGACAGGACT
ATAAAGATACCAGGCGTTTCCCCCTGGAAGCTCCCTCGTGCGCTCTCCTGTTCCGACCCTGCCGCTTACC
GGATACCTGTCCGCCTTTCTCCCTTCGGGAAGCGTGGCGCTTTCTCATAGCTCACGCTGTAGGTATCTCA
GTTCGGTGTAGGTCGTTCGCTCCAAGCTGGGCTGTGTGCACGAACCCCCCGTTCAGCCCGACCGCTGCGC
CTTATCCGGTAACTATCGTCTTGAGTCCAACCCGGTAAGACACGACTTATCGCCACTGGCAGCAGCCACT
GGTAACAGGATTAGCAGAGCGAGGTATGTAGGCGGTGCTACAGAGTTCTTGAAGTGGTGGCCTAACTACG
GCTACACTAGAAGGACAGTATTTGGTATCTGCGCTCTGCTGAAGCCAGTTACCTTCGGAAAAAGAGTTGG
TAGCTCTTGATCCGGCAAACAAACCACCGCTGGTAGCGGTGGTTTTTTTGTTTGCAAGCAGCAGATTACG
CGCAGAAAAAAAGGATTTCAAGAAGATCCTTTGATCTTTTCTACGGGGTCTGACGCTCAGTGGAACGAAA
ACTCACGTTAAGGGATTTTGGTCATGAGATTATCAAAAAGGATCTTCACCTAGATCCTTTTATAGTCCGG
AATCGTCACACAAAAAACCAACACACAGATGTAATGAAAATAAAGATATTTTATTGCGGCCATCGTGATG
GCTAGAGTTTAGCCCTCCCACACATAACCAGAGGGCAGCAATTCACGAATCCCAACTGCCGTCGGCTGTC
CATCACTGTCCTTCACTATGGCTTTGATCCCAGGATGCAGATCGAGAAGCACCTGTCGGCACCGTCCGCA
GGGGCTCAAGATGCCCCTGTTCTCATTTCCGATCGCGACGATACAAGTCAGGTTGCCAGCTGCCGCAGCA
GCAGCAGTGCCCAGCACCACGAGTTCTGCACAAGGTCCCCCAGTAAAATGATATACATTGACACCAGTGA
AGATGCGGCCGTCGCTAGAGAGAGCTGCGCTGGCGACGCTGTAGTCTTCAGAGATGGGGATGCTGTTGAT
TGTAGCCGTTGCTCTTTCAATGAGGGTGGATTCTTCTTGAGACAAAGGCTTGGCCATGGTGGCGCTAGTG
TCAGAAGAATCGAGCTTTTTGCAAAAGCCTAGGCCTCCAAAAAAGCCTCCTCACTACTTCTGGAATAGCT
CAGAGGCCGAGGCGGCCTCGGCCTCTGCATAAATAAAAAAAATTAGTCAGCCATGGGGCGGAGAATGGGC
GGAACTGGGCGGAGTTAGGGGCGGGATGGGCGGAGTTAGGGGCGGGACTATGGTTGCTGACTAATTGAGA
TGCATGCTTTGCATACTTCTGCCTGCTGGGGAGCCTGGGGACTTTCCACACCTGGTTGCTGACTAATTGA
GATGCATGCTTTGCATACTTCTGCCTGCTGGGGAGCCTGGGGACTTTCCACACCCTAACTGACACACATT
CCACAGCTGGTTCTTTCCGCCTCAGAAGGTACCTAACCAAGTTCCTCTTTCAGAGGTTATTTCAGGCCAT
GGTGCTGCGC
Features (pLannotate 1.2.2; 17 found; start..end, strand, type, name):
     24..105     -  polyA_signal   SV40 poly(A) signal: SV40 polyadenylation signal
    128..211     -  CDS            large T antigen (fragment): large T antigen from SV40 (simian virus 40)
    276..641     +  enhancer       CMV enhancer: human cytomegalovirus immediate early enhancer
    643..842     +  promoter       CMV promoter: human cytomegalovirus (CMV) immediate early promoter
    981..1113    +  intron         chimeric intron: chimera between introns from human β-globin and immunoglobulin heavy chain genes
   1157..1175    +  promoter       T7 promoter: promoter for bacteriophage T7 RNA polymerase
   1243..2874    +  CDS            WDR25: WDR25_HUMAN - Also known as C14orf67 Experimental evidence at protein level: Swiss-Prot protein existence level 1. From Homo sapiens (Human).
   2970..2997    +  CDS            SET1 (fragment): solubility-enhancement tag derived from T7 phage gene 10B
   3023..3144    -  polyA_signal   SV40 poly(A) signal: SV40 polyadenylation signal
   3167..3235    -  CDS            large T antigen (fragment): large T antigen from SV40 (simian virus 40)
   3259..3292    +  protein_bind   loxP: Cre-mediated recombination occurs in the 8-bp core sequence (GCATACAT). Cre recombinase
   3302..3349    +  promoter       EM7 promoter: synthetic bacterial promoter&nbsp
   3381..4172    +  CDS            neo: KKA2_KLEPN - Also known as kan, nptII. Experimental evidence at protein level: Swiss-Prot protein existence level 1. Resistance to kanamycin, neomycin, paromomycin, ribostamycin, butirosin and gentamicin B. From Klebsiella pneumoniae.
   4333..4921    -  rep_origin     ori: high-copy-number ColE1/pMB1/pBR322/pUC origin of replication
   5047..5095    -  polyA_signal   poly(A) signal: synthetic polyadenylation signal
   5119..5517    -  CDS            BSD: blasticidin S deaminase; Aspergillus terreus BSD; confers resistance to blasticidin
   5548..5905    -  promoter       SV40 promoter: SV40 enhancer and early promoter
