[The description below was written by a language model from this plasmid's Addgene catalogue record and pLannotate feature annotations shown in this document.]
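Description:
pBiT3.1-C_WDR25:1-544 is a mammalian expression plasmid built on the commercial pBiT3.1-C backbone and carries the full-length, wild-type human WDR25 open reading frame (residues 1–544, 1632 bp). Transcription is driven by the CMV immediate early enhancer and promoter, followed by a chimeric β-globin/immunoglobulin intron that supports efficient processing of the transcript. A T7 promoter lies just upstream of the coding sequence and doubles as a sequencing primer site. The insert came from synthetic double-stranded DNA and was introduced by ligation-independent cloning between EcoRI and XhoI sites, both of which are retained. At its C terminus, WDR25 is fused through a short glycine/serine linker to the HiBiT peptide. This small tag complements the LgBiT fragment to reconstitute NanoLuc luciferase, allowing luminescent detection or quantification of the tagged protein. An SV40 polyadenylation signal terminates the transcript. The small "SET1" fragment annotated downstream of the insert is probably an incidental annotation match.

The plasmid replicates in E. coli at high copy from a ColE1/pUC-type origin and is selected with kanamycin through the neo (nptII) gene, which is expressed from the bacterial EM7 promoter. The catalogue lists neomycin/G418 as the mammalian selectable marker. However, the feature table shows only the EM7 promoter directly upstream of neo, and it also shows a separate SV40 promoter–blasticidin S deaminase–synthetic poly(A) cassette that the catalogue entry does not mention, so the effective mammalian selection is unclear. A single loxP site is also annotated; the record does not state its purpose. The construct was deposited as part of a study evaluating the ligandability of WD40 repeat proteins. That context is consistent with use in luminescence-based cellular assays of WDR25, although the record does not specify the assay.
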