Addgene plasmid #211325: pBiT3.1-C_WDR25:1-544
Purpose: Mammalian expression of full-length human WDR25. C-terminal HiBiT tag.
Depositing lab: Cheryl Arrowsmith. Depositing organization: University of Toronto. Publication: A Target Class Ligandability Evaluation of WD40 Repeat-Containing Proteins. Ackloo S, Li F, Szewczyk M, Seitova A, Loppnau P, Zeng H, Xu J, Ahmad S, Arnautova YA, Baghaie AJ, Beldar S, Bolotokova A, Centrella PA, Chau I, Clark MA, Cuozzo JW, Dehghani-Tafti S, Disch JS, Dong A, Dumas A, Feng JA, Ghiabi P, Gibson E, Gilmer J, Goldman B, Green SR, Guie MA, Guilinger JP, Harms N, Herasymenko O, Houliston S, Hutchinson A, Kearnes S, Keefe AD, Kimani SW, Kramer T, Kutera M, Kwak HA, Lento C, Li Y, Liu J, Loup J, Machado RAC, Mulhern CJ, Perveen S, Righetto GL, Riley P, Shrestha S, Sigel EA, Silva M, Sintchak MD, Slakman BL, Taylor RD, Thompson J, Torng W, Underkoffler C, von Rechenberg M, Walsh RT, Watson I, Wilson DJ, Wolf E, Yadav M, Yazdi AK, Zhang J, Zhang Y, Santhakumar V, Edwards AM, Barsyte-Lovejoy D, Schapira M, Brown PJ, Halabelian L, Arrowsmith CH. J Med Chem. 2025 Jan 23;68(2):1092-1112. doi: 10.1021/acs.jmedchem.4c02010. Epub 2024 Nov 4. PubMed 39495097.
Backbone
  Vector backbone: pBiT3.1-C
  Backbone manufacturer: Promega
  Vector type: Mammalian Expression
  Selectable markers: Neomycin (select with G418)
Growth in bacteria
  Bacterial resistance: Kanamycin, 50 μg/mL
  Growth temperature: 37°C
  Growth strain: DH5alpha
  Copy number: High Copy
Gene/Insert
  Gene/Insert name: WDR25:M1-H544
  Species: H. sapiens (human)
  Insert size (bp): 1632
  Mutation: wild type
  Entrez Gene: WDR25 (a.k.a. MGC4645)
  Promoter: CMV
  Tag / fusion protein: GSSGGSSGVSGWRLFKKIS (C terminal on insert)
  Cloning method: Ligation Independent Cloning
  Sequencing primers: 5′ T7; 3′ TTGCTCAGCGGTGGCAGCAG
Resource information
  A portion of this plasmid was derived from a plasmid made by: Integrated DNA Technologies (Synthetic dsDNA)
Terms and licenses: Academic/Nonprofit Terms; Industry Terms: Not Available to Industry
Depositor comments: 5' Cloning Site: EcoR1 (not destroyed), 3' Cloning Site: Xho1 (not destroyed).
How to cite: pBiT3.1-C_WDR25:1-544 was a gift from Cheryl Arrowsmith (Addgene plasmid # 211325 ; http://n2t.net/addgene:211325 ; RRID:Addgene_211325)
