>Addgene plasmid #211325 | pBiT3.1-C_WDR25:1-544 | depositor partial sequence | sequence record 412128 | Insert sequence
ATGACAGCAAGAACTCTGTCTTTAATGGCTTCATTGGTAGCGTATGATGATTCGGACTCGGAGGCTGAGA
CAGAGCATGCAGGAAGTTTTAATGCTACCGGCCAGCAGAAAGACACTTCTGGTGTGGCCAGACCACCTGG
GCAGGATTTTGCATCTGGTACACTGGATGTGCCCAAAGCAGGGGCACAGCCCACAAAGCATGGCTCCTGT
GAAGACCCAGGGGGCTATCGCCTTCCATTGGCTCAGCTTGGGAGAAGCGATTGGGGATCTTGCCCCAGCC
AGAGGCTACAGTGGCCCGGGAAGGAGCCTCAAGTCACCTTCCCCATCAAAGAGCCTTCTTGTTCTTCTCT
GTGGACGAGCCATGTTCCAGCCAGCCACATGCCCCTGGCAGCTGCCCGCTTTAAGCAAGTAAAACTCTCC
AGGAACTTTCCCAAGTCATCTTTCCATGCTCAAAGTGAGTCTGAAACCGTAGGTAAAAATGGCAGCTCTT
TTCAGAAGAAAAAATGTGAGGACTGTGTGGTACCCTATACTCCCAGAAGACTAAGACAGCGGCAGGCATT
AAGCACGGAGACAGGCAAGGGTAAAGACGTGGAGCCACAGGGGCCCCCTGCAGGGCGTGCCCCAGCCCCT
CTCTACGTGGGCCCGGGAGTGTCTGAGTTTATTCAGCCATATTTGAATAGCCATTATAAAGAAACCACAG
TTCCCCGGAAAGTGCTTTTCCACCTGAGAGGCCACAGGGGCCCTGTCAACACCATTCAGTGGTGTCCAGT
CCTTTCTAAGAGCCACATGCTTCTCTCCACTTCTATGGATAAAACTTTCAAGGTATGGAACGCCGTGGAC
TCCGGGCACTGCCTGCAGACCTACTCCCTGCACACAGAGGCAGTGCGGGCCGCCCGGTGGGCTCCCTGTG
GCCGGCGCATCCTCAGTGGTGGCTTTGACTTCGCGCTGCACCTAACAGACCTTGAAACAGGAACCCAGCT
ATTTAGTGGTCGAAGTGACTTTAGAATCACTACCTTGAAATTCCATCCAAAAGACCACAACATCTTTTTA
TGTGGAGGCTTCAGCTCTGAAATGAAAGCTTGGGATATAAGGACTGGCAAGGTGATGAGAAGCTACAAGG
CGACCATCCAGCAGACCTTGGACATCCTGTTCCTCCGGGAAGGCTCCGAGTTCCTGAGCAGCACAGACGC
TTCCACCCGGGACTCAGCTGACCGCACCATTATTGCCTGGGATTTCCGGACCTCTGCCAAAATCTCCAAC
CAGATTTTCCACGAGAGGTTCACCTGCCCCAGCCTCGCCTTGCACCCGAGAGAGCCCGTGTTCCTGGCAC
AGACCAATGGCAACTACCTGGCCCTTTTCTCCACTGTGTGGCCCTACCGGATGAGCAGACGGCGGCGCTA
TGAAGGGCACAAGGTGGAGGGCTACTCAGTGGGCTGCGAGTGCTCCCCAGGCGGTGACTTGCTGGTGACG
GGCAGCGCCGATGGCCGGGTCCTGATGTACAGCTTCCGCACAGCCAGCCGAGCATGCACACTGCAGGGGC
ACACACAGGCCTGTGTCGGCACCACCTATCACCCCGTGCTGCCCTCCGTCCTCGCCACCTGCTCCTGGGG
AGGGGACATGAAGATCTGGCAC
